Addgene plasmid #8730: pKT0209
Depositing lab: Kurt Thorn. Depositing organization: Harvard University. Publication: Optimized cassettes for fluorescent protein tagging in Saccharomyces cerevisiae. Sheff MA, Thorn KS. Yeast 2004 Jun;21(8):661-70. 10.1002/yea.1130 PubMed 15197731.
Backbone
  Vector backbone: pFA6a-link
  Backbone size w/o insert (bp): 4900
  Vector type: Yeast Expression
  Selectable markers: URA3 ; C. albicans
Growth in bacteria
  Bacterial resistance: Ampicillin, 100 μg/mL
  Growth temperature: 37°C
  Growth strain: DH5alpha
  Copy number: Unknown
Gene/Insert
  Gene/Insert name: yEGFP (alt names: Codon-optimized GFP variant; pKT209 (pFA6a–link–yEGFP–CaURA3))
  Tag / fusion protein: Codon optimized linker (N terminal on backbone)
  Cloning method: Restriction Enzyme; 5′ cloning site PacI (not destroyed); 3′ cloning site AscI (not destroyed)
  Sequencing primers: 5′ SP6
Terms and licenses: Academic/Nonprofit Terms; Industry Terms: Not Available to Industry
Depositor comments: Full name of this plasmid is pFA6a-link-yEGFP-CaURA3. An codon-optimized linker was added into the yEGFP to improve expression level. C. albicans URA3 (CaURA3) was introduced by subcloning the BglII/SacI fragment of pAG60 (Goldstein et al., 1999) into the plasmid, in place of SpHIS5. The yeast GFP used to create this plasmid contained a point mutation M233I that is present in all GFP variants derived from this original yEGFP. The mutation had no effect on fluorescence (see associated publication for more details).
How to cite: pKT0209 was a gift from Kurt Thorn (Addgene plasmid # 8730 ; http://n2t.net/addgene:8730 ; RRID:Addgene_8730)
