[The description below was written by a language model from this plasmid's Addgene catalogue record and pLannotate feature annotations shown in this document.]
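Description:
pKT0209, whose full name is pFA6a-link-yEGFP-CaURA3, is a yeast fluorescent-protein tagging cassette plasmid built on the pFA6a-link backbone, about 4.9 kb in total according to the sequence record. It is propagated in E. coli through a high-copy ColE1/pUC-type origin and selected with ampicillin via the bla gene and its promoter. The annotated features include no yeast replication origin or centromere. That fits a template plasmid whose cassette is meant to be integrated into the genome, even though the catalogue lists the vector type as yeast expression. Short lacI, rop and bom fragments are backbone remnants, and SP6 and T7 promoters flank the cassette region.

The payload begins with a codon-optimized linker placed immediately upstream of yEGFP, a GFP variant with codons optimized for yeast, cloned between retained PacI and AscI sites. No promoter is annotated upstream of the linker-yEGFP reading frame, which is followed by the S. cerevisiae ADH1 terminator. This arrangement suits in-frame C-terminal fusion to a chromosomal gene, so that the tagged protein is expressed from its native promoter. Downstream lies the selection module, a URA3 coding sequence driven by the Ashbya gossypii TEF promoter and closed by the TEF terminator. The automated annotation matched this gene to S. cerevisiae URA3, but the depositor states it is the Candida albicans orthologue (CaURA3), subcloned from pAG60 to replace SpHIS5. A heterologous marker generally reduces recombination with the host ura3 locus. The depositor also notes that the yEGFP carries an M233I point mutation shared by all derived variants, with no effect on fluorescence. The plasmid belongs to a set of optimized cassettes for fluorescent protein tagging in Saccharomyces cerevisiae.
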