Features (pLannotate 1.2.2; 13 found; start..end, strand, type, name):
     62..80      -  promoter       T7 promoter: promoter for bacteriophage T7 RNA polymerase
    102..155     -  CDS            lacI (fragment): lac repressor; lacI; The lac repressor binds to the lac operator to inhibit transcription in E. coli. This inhibition can be relieved by adding lactose or isopropyl-β-D-thiogalactopyranoside (IPTG).
    338..926     -  rep_origin     ori: high-copy-number ColE1/pMB1/pBR322/pUC origin of replication
   1097..1957    -  CDS            AmpR: β-lactamase; bla; confers resistance to ampicillin, carbenicillin, and related antibiotics
   1958..2062    -  promoter       AmpR promoter: bla
   2157..2192    +  CDS            rop (fragment): Rop protein, which maintains plasmids at low copy number; rop
   2294..2345    +  misc_feature   bom (fragment): basis of mobility region from pBR322
   2408..2426    +  promoter       SP6 promoter: promoter for bacteriophage SP6 RNA polymerase
   2496..3212    +  CDS            yeGFP: yeast-enhanced green fluorescent protein codons optimized for translation in S. cerevisiae and C. albicans
   3233..3420    +  terminator     ADH1 terminator: S. cerevisiae ADH1; transcription terminator for the S. cerevisiae alcohol dehydrogenase 1 (ADH1) gene
   3495..3838    +  promoter       TEF promoter: Ashbya gossypii TEF promoter
   3857..4645    +  CDS            URA3: PYRF_YEAST - Experimental evidence at protein level: Swiss-Prot protein existence level 1. From Saccharomyces cerevisiae (strain ATCC 204508 / S288c) (Baker's yeast).
   4657..4854    +  terminator     TEF terminator: Ashbya gossypii TEF terminator
>Addgene plasmid #8730 | pKT0209 | depositor full sequence | sequence record 6742 | Author sequence
CGAATTCATCGATGATATCAGATCCACTAGTGGCCTATGCGGCCGCGGATCTGCCGGTCTCCCTATAGTG
AGTCGTATTAATTTCGATAAGCCAGGTTAACCTGCATTAATGAATCGGCCAACGCGCGGGGAGAGGCGGT
TTGCGTATTGGGCGCTCTTCCGCTTCCTCGCTCACTGACTCGCTGCGCTCGGTCGTTCGGCTGCGGCGAG
CGGTATCAGCTCACTCAAAGGCGGTAATACGGTTATCCACAGAATCAGGGGATAACGCAGGAAAGAACAT
GTGAGCAAAAGGCCAGCAAAAGGCCAGGAACCGTAAAAAGGCCGCGTTGCTGGCGTTTTTCCATAGGCTC
CGCCCCCCTGACGAGCATCACAAAAATCGACGCTCAAGTCAGAGGTGGCGAAACCCGACAGGACTATAAA
GATACCAGGCGTTTCCCCCTGGAAGCTCCCTCGTGCGCTCTCCTGTTCCGACCCTGCCGCTTACCGGATA
CCTGTCCGCCTTTCTCCCTTCGGGAAGCGTGGCGCTTTCTCAATGCTCACGCTGTAGGTATCTCAGTTCG
GTGTAGGTCGTTCGCTCCAAGCTGGGCTGTGTGCACGAACCCCCCGTTCAGCCCGACCGCTGCGCCTTAT
CCGGTAACTATCGTCTTGAGTCCAACCCGGTAAGACACGACTTATCGCCACTGGCAGCAGCCACTGGTAA
CAGGATTAGCAGAGCGAGGTATGTAGGCGGTGCTACAGAGTTCTTGAAGTGGTGGCCTAACTACGGCTAC
ACTAGAAGGACAGTATTTGGTATCTGCGCTCTGCTGAAGCCAGTTACCTTCGGAAAAAGAGTTGGTAGCT
CTTGATCCGGCAAACAAACCACCGCTGGTAGCGGTGGTTTTTTTGTTTGCAAGCAGCAGATTACGCGCAG
AAAAAAAGGATCTCAAGAAGATCCTTTGATCTTTTCTACGGGGTCTGACGCTCAGTGGAACGAAAACTCA
CGTTAAGGGATTTTGGTCATGAGATTATCAAAAAGGATCTTCACCTAGATCCTTTTAAATTAAAAATGAA
GTTTTAAATCAATCTAAAGTATATATGAGTAAACTTGGTCTGACAGTTACCAATGCTTAATCAGTGAGGC
ACCTATCTCAGCGATCTGTCTATTTCGTTCATCCATAGTTGCCTGACTCCCCGTCGTGTAGATAACTACG
ATACGGGAGGGCTTACCATCTGGCCCCAGTGCTGCAATGATACCGCGAGACCCACGCTCACCGGCTCCAG
ATTTATCAGCAATAAACCAGCCAGCCGGAAGGGCCGAGCGCAGAAGTGGTCCTGCAACTTTATCCGCCTC
CATCCAGTCTATTAATTGTTGCCGGGAAGCTAGAGTAAGTAGTTCGCCAGTTAATAGTTTGCGCAACGTT
GTTGCCATTGCTACAGGCATCGTGGTGTCACGCTCGTCGTTTGGTATGGCTTCATTCAGCTCCGGTTCCC
AACGATCAAGGCGAGTTACATGATCCCCCATGTTGTGCAAAAAAGCGGTTAGCTCCTTCGGTCCTCCGAT
CGTTGTCAGAAGTAAGTTGGCCGCAGTGTTATCACTCATGGTTATGGCAGCACTGCATAATTCTCTTACT
GTCATGCCATCCGTAAGATGCTTTTCTGTGACTGGTGAGTACTCAACCAAGTCATTCTGAGAATAGTGTA
TGCGGCGACCGAGTTGCTCTTGCCCGGCGTCAATACGGGATAATACCGCGCCACATAGCAGAACTTTAAA
AGTGCTCATCATTGGAAAACGTTCTTCGGGGCGAAAACTCTCAAGGATCTTACCGCTGTTGAGATCCAGT
TCGATGTAACCCACTCGTGCACCCAACTGATCTTCAGCATCTTTTACTTTCACCAGCGTTTCTGGGTGAG
CAAAAACAGGAAGGCAAAATGCCGCAAAAAAGGGAATAAGGGCGACACGGAAATGTTGAATACTCATACT
CTTCCTTTTTCAATATTATTGAAGCATTTATCAGGGTTATTGTCTCATGAGCGGATACATATTTGAATGT
ATTTAGAAAAATAAACAAATAGGGGTTCCGCGCACATTTCCCCGAAAAGTGCCACCTGACGTCTAAGAAA
CCATTATTATCATGACATTAACCTATAAAAATAGGCGTATCACGAGGCCCTTTCGTCTCGCGCGTTTCGG
TGATGACGGTGAAAACCTCTGACACATGCAGCTCCCGGAGACGGTCACAGCTTGTCTGTAAGCGGATGCC
GGGAGCAGACAAGCCCGTCAGGGCGCGTCAGCGGGTGTTGGCGGGTGTCGGGGCTGGCTTAACTATGCGG
CATCAGAGCAGATTGTACTGAGAGTGCACCATATGGACATATTGTCGTTAGAACGCGGCTACAATTAATA
CATAACCTTATGTATCATACACATACGATTTAGGTGACACTATAGAACGCGGCCGCCAGCTGAAGCTTCG
TACGCTGCAGGTCGACGGATCGGTGACGGTGCTGGTTTAATTAACATGTCTAAAGGTGAAGAATTATTCA
CTGGTGTTGTCCCAATTTTGGTTGAATTAGATGGTGATGTTAATGGTCACAAATTTTCTGTCTCCGGTGA
AGGTGAAGGTGATGCTACTTACGGTAAATTGACCTTAAAATTTATTTGTACTACTGGTAAATTGCCAGTT
CCATGGCCAACCTTAGTCACTACTTTAACTTATGGTGTTCAATGTTTTTCTAGATACCCAGATCATATGA
AACAACATGACTTTTTCAAGTCTGCCATGCCAGAAGGTTATGTTCAAGAAAGAACTATTTTTTTCAAAGA
TGACGGTAACTACAAGACCAGAGCTGAAGTCAAGTTTGAAGGTGATACCTTAGTTAATAGAATCGAATTA
AAAGGTATTGATTTTAAAGAAGATGGTAACATTTTAGGTCACAAATTGGAATACAACTATAACTCTCACA
ATGTTTACATCATGGCTGACAAACAAAAGAATGGTATCAAAGTTAACTTCAAAATTAGACACAACATTGA
AGATGGTTCTGTTCAATTAGCTGACCATTATCAACAAAATACTCCAATTGGTGATGGTCCAGTCTTGTTA
CCAGACAACCATTACTTATCCACTCAATCTGCCTTATCCAAAGATCCAAACGAAAAGAGAGACCACATGG
TCTTGTTAGAATTTGTTACTGCTGCTGGTATTACCCATGGTATGGATGAATTGTACAAATAAGGCGCGCC
ACTTCTAAATAAGCGAATTTCTTATGATTTATGATTTTTATTATTAAATAAGTTATAAAAAAAATAAGTG
TATACAAATTTTAAAGTGACTCTTAGGTTTTAAAACGAAAATTCTTATTCTTGAGTAACTCTTTCCTGTA
GGTCAGGTTGCTTTCTCAGGTATAGTATGAGGTCGCTCTTATTGACCACACCTCTACCGGCAGATCCGCT
AGGGATAACAGGGTAATATAGATCTGTTTAGCTTGCCTCGTCCCCGCCGGGTCACCCGGCCAGCGACATG
GAGGCCCAGAATACCCTCCTTGACAGTCTTGACGTGCGCAGCTCAGGGGCATGATGTGACTGTCGCCCGT
ACATTTAGCCCATACATCCCCATGTATAATCATTTGCATCCATACATTTTGATGGCCGCACGGCGCGAAG
CAAAAATTACGGCTCCTCGCTGCAGACCTGCGAGCAGGGAAACGCTCCCCTCACAGACGCGTTGAATTGT
CCCCACGCCGCGCCCCTGTAGAGAAATATAAAAGGTTAGGATTTGCCACTGAGGTTCTTCTTTCATATAC
TTCCTTTTAAAATCTTGCTAGGATACAGTTCTCACATCACATCCGAACATAAACAACCATGACAGTCAAC
ACTAAGACCTATAGTGAGAGAGCAGAAACTCATGCCTCACCAGTAGCACAGCGATTATTTCGATTAATGG
AACTGAAGAAAACCAATTTATGTGCATCAATTGACGTTGATACCACTAAGGAATTCCTTGAATTAATTGA
TAAATTAGGTCCTTATGTATGCTTAATCAAGACTCATATTGATATAATCAATGATTTTTCCTATGAATCC
ACTATTGAACCATTATTAGAACTTTCACGTAAACATCAATTTATGATTTTTGAAGATAGAAAATTTGCTG
ATATTGGTAATACCGTAAAGAAACAATATATTGGTGGAGTTTATAAAATTAGTAGTTGGGCAGATATTAC
CAATGCTCATGGTGTCACTGGGAATGGAGTGGTTGAAGGATTAAAACAGGGAGCTAAAGAAACCACCACC
AACCAAGAGCCAAGAGGGTTATTGATGTTAGCTGAATTATCATCAGTGGGATCATTAGCATATGGAGAAT
ATTCTCAAAAAACTGTTGAAATTGCTAAATCCGATAAGGAATTTGTTATTGGATTTATTGCCCAACGTGA
TATGGGTGGCCAAGAAGAAGGATTTGATTGGCTTATTATGACACCTGGAGTTGGATTAGATGATAAAGGT
GATGGATTAGGACAACAATATAGAACTGTTGATGAAGTTGTTAGCACTGGAACTGATATTATCATTGTTG
GTAGAGGATTGTTTGGTAAAGGAAGAGATCCAGATATTGAAGGTAAAAGGTATAGAAATGCTGGTTGGAA
TGCTTATTTGAAAAAGACTGGCCAATTATAATCAGTACTGACAATAAAAAGATTCTTGTTTTCAAGAACT
TGTCATTTGTATAGTTTTTTTATATTGTAGTTGTTCTATTTTAATCAAATGTTAGCGTGATTTATATTTT
TTTTCGCCTCGACATCATCTGCCCAGATGCGAAGTTAAGTGCGCAGAAAGTAATATCATGCGTCAATCGT
ATGTGAATGCTGGTCGCTATACTGCTGTCGATTCGATACTAACGCCGCCATCCAGTGTCGAAAACGAGCT
