>Addgene plasmid #8730 | pKT0209 | addgene partial sequence | sequence record 17190 | SP6 5'-ATTTAGGTGACACTATAG-3'
NNNNNNNGCNNNNTACGCTGCAGGTCGACGGATCGGTGACGGTGCTGGTTTAATTAACATGTCTAAAGGT
GAAGAATTATTCACTGGTGTTGTCCCAATTTTGGTTGAATTAGATGGTGATGTTAATGGTCACAAATTTT
CTGTCTCCGGTGAAGGTGAAGGTGATGCTACTTACGGTAAATTGACCTTAAAATTTATTTGTACTACTGG
TAAATTGCCAGTTCCATGGCCAACCTTAGTCACTACTTTAACTTATGGTGTTCAATGTTTTTCTAGATAC
CCAGATCATATGAAACAACATGACTTTTTCAAGTCTGCCATGCCAGAAGGTTATGTTCAAGAAAGAACTA
TTTTTTTCAAAGATGACGGTAACTACAAGACCAGAGCTGAAGTCAAGTTTGAAGGTGATACCTTAGTTAA
TAGAATCGAATTAAAAGGTATTGATTTTAAAGAAGATGGTAACATTTTAGGTCACAAATTGGAATACAAC
TATAACTCTCACAATGTTTACATCATGGCTGACAAACAAAAGAATGGTATCAAAGTTAACTTCAAAATTA
GACACAACATTGAAGATGGTTCTGTTCAATTAGCTGACCATTATCAACAAAATACTCCAATTGGTGATGG
TCCAGTCTTGTTACCAGACAACCATTACTTATCCACTCAATCTGCCTTATCCAAAGATCCAAACGAAAAG
AGAGACCACATGGTCTTGTTAGAATTTGTTACTGCTGCTGGTATTACCCATGGTATTGATGAATTGTACA
AAT
